Addgene plasmid #67626: ORAI1-hBACCS2
Purpose: Mammalian expression of ORAI1-hBACCS2, a fusion protein of ORAI1 and human blue light-activated Ca2+ channel switch
Depositing lab: Takao Nakata. Publication: Light generation of intracellular Ca(2+) signals by a genetically encoded protein BACCS. Ishii T, Sato K, Kakumoto T, Miura S, Touhara K, Takeuchi S, Nakata T. Nat Commun. 2015 Aug 18;6:8021. doi: 10.1038/ncomms9021. PubMed 26282514.
Backbone
  Vector backbone: pWPRE/C1 (modified pEGFP-C1)
  Backbone manufacturer: Modified from Clontech
  Backbone size w/o insert (bp): 4580
  Total vector size (bp): 7165
  Modifications to backbone: The woodchuck hepatitis virus posttranscriptional regulatory element (WPRE) was inserted into the BamHI site of pEGFP-C1, and EGFP was removed.
  Vector type: Mammalian Expression
  Selectable markers: Neomycin (select with G418)
Growth in bacteria
  Bacterial resistance: Kanamycin, 50 μg/mL
  Growth temperature: 37°C
  Growth strain: DH5alpha
  Copy number: High Copy
Gene/Insert
  Gene/Insert name: ORAI1-hBACCS2
  Species: H. sapiens (human); Avena sativa (oat)
  Insert size (bp): 2585
  Promoter: CMV
  Tag / fusion protein: HA
  Cloning method: Restriction Enzyme; 5′ cloning site XhoI (not destroyed); 3′ cloning site SalI (not destroyed)
  Sequencing primers: 5′ CMV Forward; 3′ WPRE-R
Resource information
  A portion of this plasmid was derived from a plasmid made by: ORAI1 cDNA was obtained from ORAI1-YFP (Addgene plasmid #19756).
Terms and licenses: Academic/Nonprofit Terms; Industry Terms: Not Available to Industry
How to cite: ORAI1-hBACCS2 was a gift from Takao Nakata (Addgene plasmid # 67626 ; http://n2t.net/addgene:67626 ; RRID:Addgene_67626)
