[The description below was written by a language model from this plasmid's Addgene catalogue record and pLannotate feature annotations shown in this document.]
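Description:
ORAI1-hBACCS2 is a 7,165 bp mammalian expression plasmid built on pWPRE/C1, a derivative of pEGFP-C1 in which EGFP was removed and a woodchuck hepatitis virus posttranscriptional regulatory element (WPRE) was inserted. It replicates in E. coli from a high-copy ColE1/pUC-type origin and also carries an f1 origin. A single NeoR/KanR gene (Tn5 aminoglycoside phosphotransferase) is preceded by both a bacterial promoter and the SV40 early promoter and followed by the HSV TK polyadenylation signal. It therefore provides kanamycin resistance in bacteria and G418 selection in mammalian cells.

The roughly 2.6 kb insert, cloned between XhoI and SalI, is driven by the CMV immediate-early enhancer and promoter. The WPRE and SV40 poly(A) signal follow it and support transcript processing and expression. The open reading frame begins with human ORAI1, the pore-forming subunit of the Ca2+ release-activated Ca2+ (CRAC) channel, followed by an HA epitope tag. Downstream are two tandem copies of a module consisting of a flavin-binding photosensory domain joined to a fragment of human STIM1, the natural activator of ORAI1. The automated annotation labels the photosensory domains as miniSOG. However, the record lists oat (Avena sativa) as a source species, so these are probably homology hits to an oat phototropin LOV2-type domain, which is related to miniSOG. The annotated layout suggests that hBACCS2 is a tandem dimer of this light-switch unit, here fused directly to the channel it regulates. According to the record, the construct is used to express a human blue light-activated Ca2+ channel switch, which allows intracellular Ca2+ signals to be generated optically in mammalian cells.
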