Features (pLannotate 1.2.2; 20 found; start..end, strand, type, name):
     61..364     +  enhancer       CMV enhancer: human cytomegalovirus immediate early enhancer
    365..568     +  promoter       CMV promoter: human cytomegalovirus (CMV) immediate early promoter
    611..1513    +  CDS            ORAI1: CRCM1_HUMAN - Also known as CRACM1, TMEM142A. Experimental evidence at protein level: Swiss-Prot protein existence level 1. Ca(2+) release-activated Ca(2+) (CRAC) channel subunit which mediates Ca(2+) influx following depletion of intracellular Ca(2+) stores and channel activation by the Ca(2+) sensor, STIM1 (PubMed:16582901, PubMed:16645049, PubMed:16733527, PubMed:16766533, PubMed:16807233, PubMed:19249086, PubMed:23307288, PubMed:24351972, PubMed:24591628, PubMed:28219928, PubMed:20354224, PubMed:26956484). CRAC channels are the main pathway for Ca(2+) influx in T-cells and promote the immu
   1571..1587    +  CDS            3xHA (fragment): three tandem HA epitope tags
   1706..2023    +  CDS            miniSOG: miniSOG is a basic (constitutively fluorescent) cyan fluorescent protein published in 2011, derived from Arabidopsis thaliana. It requires the cofactor flavin for fluorescence.
   2027..2395    +  CDS            STIM1 (fragment): STIM1_HUMAN - Also known as GOK From Homo sapiens (Human).
   2492..2809    +  CDS            miniSOG: miniSOG is a basic (constitutively fluorescent) cyan fluorescent protein published in 2011, derived from Arabidopsis thaliana. It requires the cofactor flavin for fluorescence.
   2813..3181    +  CDS            STIM1 (fragment): STIM1_HUMAN - Also known as GOK From Homo sapiens (Human).
   3184..3210    +  misc_feature   MCS (fragment): multiple cloning site
   3224..3812    +  misc_feature   WPRE: woodchuck hepatitis virus posttranscriptional regulatory element
   3846..3930    +  CDS            large T antigen (fragment): large T antigen from SV40 (simian virus 40)
   3953..4074    +  polyA_signal   SV40 poly(A) signal: SV40 polyadenylation signal
   4108..4536    -  rep_origin     f1 ori (sequence partly withheld): f1 bacteriophage origin of replication; arrow indicates direction of (+) strand synthesis
   4563..4667    +  promoter       AmpR promoter: bla
   4669..5026    +  promoter       SV40 promoter: SV40 enhancer and early promoter
   5061..5855    +  CDS            NeoR/KanR: aminoglycoside phosphotransferase from Tn5; aph(3')-II (or nptII); confers resistance to neomycin, kanamycin, and G418 (Geneticin®)
   5876..6028    +  CDS            ble (fragment): BLE_KLEPN - Experimental evidence at protein level: Swiss-Prot protein existence level 1. Binding protein with a strong affinity to the bleomycin family of antibiotics. Binds to CL990; an antimitotic-antibiotic compound. From Klebsiella pneumoniae.
   6087..6134    +  polyA_signal   HSV TK poly(A) signal: herpes simplex virus thymidine kinase polyadenylation signal (Cole and Stacy, 1985)
   6225..6241    -  polyA_signal   bGH poly(A) signal (fragment): bovine growth hormone polyadenylation signal
   6463..7051    +  rep_origin     ori: high-copy-number ColE1/pMB1/pBR322/pUC origin of replication
>Addgene plasmid #67626 | ORAI1-hBACCS2 | depositor full sequence | sequence record 117195 | ORAI1-hBACCS2 sequence 7165 bps
TAGTTATTAATAGTAATCAATTACGGGGTCATTAGTTCATAGCCCATATATGGAGTTCCGCGTTACATAA
CTTACGGTAAATGGCCCGCCTGGCTGACCGCCCAACGACCCCCGCCCATTGACGTCAATAATGACGTATG
TTCCCATAGTAACGCCAATAGGGACTTTCCATTGACGTCAATGGGTGGAGTATTTACGGTAAACTGCCCA
CTTGGCAGTACATCAAGTGTATCATATGCCAAGTACGCCCCCTATTGACGTCAATGACGGTAAATGGCCC
GCCTGGCATTATGCCCAGTACATGACCTTATGGGACTTTCCTACTTGGCAGTACATCTACGTATTAGTCA
TCGCTATTACCATGGTGATGCGGTTTTGGCAGTACATCAATGGGCGTGGATAGCGGTTTGACTCACGGGG
ATTTCCAAGTCTCCACCCCATTGACGTCAATGGGAGTTTGTTTTGGCACCAAAATCAACGGGACTTTCCA
AAATGTCGTAACAACTCCGCCCCATTGACGCAAATGGGCGGTAGGCGTGTACGGTGGGAGGTCTATATAA
GCAGAGCTGGTTTAGTGAACCGTCAGATCCGCTAGCGCTCTCGAGCCACCATGCATCCGGAGCCCGCCCC
GCCCCCGAGCCGTAGCAGTCCCGAGCTTCCCCCAAGCGGCGGCAGCACCACCAGCGGCAGCCGCCGGAGC
CGCCGCCGCAGCGGGGACGGGGAGCCCCCGGGGGCCCCGCCACCGCCGCCGTCCGCCGTCACCTACCCGG
ACTGGATCGGCCAGAGTTACTCCGAGGTGATGAGCCTCAACGAGCACTCCATGCAGGCGCTGTCCTGGCG
CAAGCTCTACTTGAGCCGCGCCAAGCTTAAAGCCTCCAGCCGGACCTCGGCTCTGCTCTCCGGCTTCGCC
ATGGTGGCAATGGTGGAGGTGCAGCTGGACGCTGACCACGACTACCCACCGGGGCTGCTCATCGCCTTCA
GTGCCTGCACCACAGTGCTGGTGGCTGTGCACCTGTTTGCGCTCATGATCAGCACCTGCATCCTGCCCAA
CATCGAGGCGGTGAGCAACGTGCACAATCTCAACTCGGTCAAGGAGTCCCCCCATGAGCGCATGCACCGC
CACATCGAGCTGGCCTGGGCCTTCTCCACCGTCATTGGCACGCTGCTCTTCCTAGCTGAGGTGGTGCTGC
TCTGCTGGGTCAAGTTCTTGCCCCTCAAGAAGCAGCCAGGCCAGCCAAGGCCCACCAGCAAGCCCCCCGC
CAGTGGCGCAGCAGCCAACGTCAGCACCAGCGGCATCACCCCGGGCCAGGCAGCTGCCATCGCCTCGACC
ACCATCATGGTGCCCTTCGGCCTGATCTTTATCGTCTTCGCCGTCCACTTCTACCGCTCACTGGTTAGCC
ATAAGACCGACCGACAGTTCCAGGAGCTCAACGAGCTGGCGGAGTTTGCCCGCTTACAGGACCAGCTGGA
CCACAGAGGGGACCACCCCCTGACGCCCGGCAGCCACTATGCCCGAATTCTCCAGTCCACGGTGCCACGG
GCCAGAGATCCACCGGTCGGAGGATACCCCTATGACGTTCCAGATTATGCTGGAAGCTATCCATACGATG
TCCCCGACTACGCTGGCTCCTATCCCTACGATGTGCCAGACTATGCCCCACCGGTCGGAGGAAGCGGTGG
ATCTTTGGCTACTACACTTGAACGTATTGAGAAGAACTTTGTCATTACTGACCCAAGATTGCCAGATAAT
CCCATTATATTCGCGTCCGATAGTTTCTTGCAGTTGACAGAATATAGCCGTGAAGAAATTTTGGGAAGAA
ACTGCAGGTTTCTACAAGGTCCTGAAACTGATCGCGCGACAGTGAGAAAAATTAGAGATGCCATAGATAA
CCAAACAGAGGTCACTGTTCAGCTGATTAATTATACAAAGAGTGGTAAAAAGTTCTGGAACCTCTTTCAC
TTGCAGCCTATGCGAGATCAGAAGGGAGATGTCCAGTACTTTATTGGGGTTCAGTTGGATGGAACTGAGC
ATGTCCGAGATGCTGCCGAGAGAGAGGGAGTCATGCTGATTAAGAAAACTGCAGAAAATCTTCAGAAGTG
GCTGCAGCTGACACATGAGGTGGAGGTGCAATATTACAACATCAAGAAGCAAAATGCTGAGAAGCAGCTG
CTGGTGGCCAAGGAGGGGGCTGAGAAGATAAAAAAGAAGAGAAACACACTCTTTGGCACCTTCCACGTGG
CCCACAGCTCTTCCCTGGATGATGTAGATCATAAAATTCTAACAGCTAAGCAAGCACTGAGCGAGGTGAC
AGCAGCATTGCGGGAGCGCCTGCACCGCTGGCAACAGATCGAGATCCTCTGTGGCTTCCAGATTGTCAAC
AACCCTGGCATCCACGGAGGGTCAGGAGGAAGTGGAGGAGGTATCCTGCAGTCTCGGGGTGGCAGTGGTG
GTTCAGGCGGTTCTGGATCTTTGGCTACTACACTTGAACGTATTGAGAAGAACTTTGTCATTACTGACCC
AAGATTGCCAGATAATCCCATTATATTCGCGTCCGATAGTTTCTTGCAGTTGACAGAATATAGCCGTGAA
GAAATTTTGGGAAGAAACTGCAGGTTTCTACAAGGTCCTGAAACTGATCGCGCGACAGTGAGAAAAATTA
GAGATGCCATAGATAACCAAACAGAGGTCACTGTTCAGCTGATTAATTATACAAAGAGTGGTAAAAAGTT
CTGGAACCTCTTTCACTTGCAGCCTATGCGAGATCAGAAGGGAGATGTCCAGTACTTTATTGGGGTTCAG
TTGGATGGAACTGAGCATGTCCGAGATGCTGCCGAGAGAGAGGGAGTCATGCTGATTAAGAAAACTGCAG
AAAATCTTCAGAAGTGGCTGCAGCTGACACATGAGGTGGAGGTGCAATATTACAACATCAAGAAGCAAAA
TGCTGAGAAGCAGCTGCTGGTGGCCAAGGAGGGGGCTGAGAAGATAAAAAAGAAGAGAAACACACTCTTT
GGCACCTTCCACGTGGCCCACAGCTCTTCCCTGGATGATGTAGATCATAAAATTCTAACAGCTAAGCAAG
CACTGAGCGAGGTGACAGCAGCATTGCGGGAGCGCCTGCACCGCTGGCAACAGATCGAGATCCTCTGTGG
CTTCCAGATTGTCAACAACCCTGGCATCCACTGAGTCGACGGTACCGCGGGCCCGGGATCTAAGCTTATC
GATAATCAACCTCTGGATTACAAAATTTGTGAAAGATTGACTGGTATTCTTAACTATGTTGCTCCTTTTA
CGCTATGTGGATACGCTGCTTTAATGCCTTTGTATCATGCTATTGCTTCCCGTATGGCTTTCATTTTCTC
CTCCTTGTATAAATCCTGGTTGCTGTCTCTTTATGAGGAGTTGTGGCCCGTTGTCAGGCAACGTGGCGTG
GTGTGCACTGTGTTTGCTGACGCAACCCCCACTGGTTGGGGCATTGCCACCACCTGTCAGCTCCTTTCCG
GGACTTTCGCTTTCCCCCTCCCTATTGCCACGGCGGAACTCATCGCCGCCTGCCTTGCCCGCTGCTGGAC
AGGGGCTCGGCTGTTGGGCACTGACAATTCCGTGGTGTTGTCGGGGAAATCATCGTCCTTTCCTTGGCTG
CTCGCCTGTGTTGCCACCTGGATTCTGCGCGGGACGTCCTTCTGCTACGTCCCTTCGGCCCTCAATCCAG
CGGACCTTCCTTCCCGCGGCCTGCTGCCGGCTCTGCGGCCTCTTCCGCGTCTTCGCCTTCGCCCTCAGAC
GAGTCGGATCTCCCTTTGGGCCGCCTCCCCGCATCGATACCGTGGATCCACCGGATCTAGATAACTGATC
ATAATCAGCCATACCACATTTGTAGAGGTTTTACTTGCTTTAAAAAACCTCCCACACCTCCCCCTGAACC
TGAAACATAAAATGAATGCAATTGTTGTTGTTAACTTGTTTATTGCAGCTTATAATGGTTACAAATAAAG
CAATAGCATCACAAATTTCACAAATAAAGCATTTTTTTCACTGCATTCTAGTTGTGGTTTGTCCAAACTC
ATCAATGTATCTTAACGCGTAAATTGTAAGCGTTAATATTTTGTTAAAATTCGCGTTAAATTTTTGTTAA
ATCAGCTCATTTTTTAACCAATAGGCCGAAATCGGCAAAATCCCTTATAAATCAAAAGAATAGACCGAGA
TAGGGT
[37 nt withheld, positions 4207-4243]
AAAGAACGTGGACTCCAACGTCAAAGG
[49 nt withheld, positions 4271-4319]
T
[91 nt withheld, positions 4321-4411]
G
[124 nt withheld, positions 4413-4536]
CAGGTGGCACTTTTCGGGGAAATGTGCGCGGAACCCCTATTTGTTTATTTTTCTAAATACATTCAAATAT
GTATCCGCTCATGAGACAATAACCCTGATAAATGCTTCAATAATATTGAAAAAGGAAGAGTCCTGAGGCG
GAAAGAACCAGCTGTGGAATGTGTGTCAGTTAGGGTGTGGAAAGTCCCCAGGCTCCCCAGCAGGCAGAAG
TATGCAAAGCATGCATCTCAATTAGTCAGCAACCAGGTGTGGAAAGTCCCCAGGCTCCCCAGCAGGCAGA
AGTATGCAAAGCATGCATCTCAATTAGTCAGCAACCATAGTCCCGCCCCTAACTCCGCCCATCCCGCCCC
TAACTCCGCCCAGTTCCGCCCATTCTCCGCCCCATGGCTGACTAATTTTTTTTATTTATGCAGAGGCCGA
GGCCGCCTCGGCCTCTGAGCTATTCCAGAAGTAGTGAGGAGGCTTTTTTGGAGGCCTAGGCTTTTGCAAA
GATCGATCAAGAGACAGGATGAGGATCGTTTCGCATGATTGAACAAGATGGATTGCACGCAGGTTCTCCG
GCCGCTTGGGTGGAGAGGCTATTCGGCTATGACTGGGCACAACAGACAATCGGCTGCTCTGATGCCGCCG
TGTTCCGGCTGTCAGCGCAGGGGCGCCCGGTTCTTTTTGTCAAGACCGACCTGTCCGGTGCCCTGAATGA
ACTGCAAGACGAGGCAGCGCGGCTATCGTGGCTGGCCACGACGGGCGTTCCTTGCGCAGCTGTGCTCGAC
GTTGTCACTGAAGCGGGAAGGGACTGGCTGCTATTGGGCGAAGTGCCGGGGCAGGATCTCCTGTCATCTC
ACCTTGCTCCTGCCGAGAAAGTATCCATCATGGCTGATGCAATGCGGCGGCTGCATACGCTTGATCCGGC
TACCTGCCCATTCGACCACCAAGCGAAACATCGCATCGAGCGAGCACGTACTCGGATGGAAGCCGGTCTT
GTCGATCAGGATGATCTGGACGAAGAGCATCAGGGGCTCGCGCCAGCCGAACTGTTCGCCAGGCTCAAGG
CGAGCATGCCCGACGGCGAGGATCTCGTCGTGACCCATGGCGATGCCTGCTTGCCGAATATCATGGTGGA
AAATGGCCGCTTTTCTGGATTCATCGACTGTGGCCGGCTGGGTGTGGCGGACCGCTATCAGGACATAGCG
TTGGCTACCCGTGATATTGCTGAAGAGCTTGGCGGCGAATGGGCTGACCGCTTCCTCGTGCTTTACGGTA
TCGCCGCTCCCGATTCGCAGCGCATCGCCTTCTATCGCCTTCTTGACGAGTTCTTCTGAGCGGGACTCTG
GGGTTCGAAATGACCGACCAAGCGACGCCCAACCTGCCATCACGAGATTTCGATTCCACCGCCGCCTTCT
ATGAAAGGTTGGGCTTCGGAATCGTTTTCCGGGACGCCGGCTGGATGATCCTCCAGCGCGGGGATCTCAT
GCTGGAGTTCTTCGCCCACCCTAGGGGGAGGCTAACTGAAACACGGAAGGAGACAATACCGGAAGGAACC
CGCGCTATGACGGCAATAAAAAGACAGAATAAAACGCACGGTGTTGGGTCGTTTGTTCATAAACGCGGGG
TTCGGTCCCAGGGCTGGCACTCTGTCGATACCCCACCGAGACCCCATTGGGGCCAATACGCCCGCGTTTC
TTCCTTTTCCCCACCCCACCCCCCAAGTTCGGGTGAAGGCCCAGGGCTCGCAGCCAACGTCGGGGCGGCA
GGCCCTGCCATAGCCTCAGGTTACTCATATATACTTTAGATTGATTTAAAACTTCATTTTTAATTTAAAA
GGATCTAGGTGAAGATCCTTTTTGATAATCTCATGACCAAAATCCCTTAACGTGAGTTTTCGTTCCACTG
AGCGTCAGACCCCGTAGAAAAGATCAAAGGATCTTCTTGAGATCCTTTTTTTCTGCGCGTAATCTGCTGC
TTGCAAACAAAAAAACCACCGCTACCAGCGGTGGTTTGTTTGCCGGATCAAGAGCTACCAACTCTTTTTC
CGAAGGTAACTGGCTTCAGCAGAGCGCAGATACCAAATACTGTCCTTCTAGTGTAGCCGTAGTTAGGCCA
CCACTTCAAGAACTCTGTAGCACCGCCTACATACCTCGCTCTGCTAATCCTGTTACCAGTGGCTGCTGCC
AGTGGCGATAAGTCGTGTCTTACCGGGTTGGACTCAAGACGATAGTTACCGGATAAGGCGCAGCGGTCGG
GCTGAACGGGGGGTTCGTGCACACAGCCCAGCTTGGAGCGAACGACCTACACCGAACTGAGATACCTACA
GCGTGAGCTATGAGAAAGCGCCACGCTTCCCGAAGGGAGAAAGGCGGACAGGTATCCGGTAAGCGGCAGG
GTCGGAACAGGAGAGCGCACGAGGGAGCTTCCAGGGGGAAACGCCTGGTATCTTTATAGTCCTGTCGGGT
TTCGCCACCTCTGACTTGAGCGTCGATTTTTGTGATGCTCGTCAGGGGGGCGGAGCCTATGGAAAAACGC
CAGCAACGCGGCCTTTTTACGGTTCCTGGCCTTTTGCTGGCCTTTTGCTCACATGTTCTTTCCTGCGTTA
TCCCCTGATTCTGTGGATAACCGTATTACCGCCATGCAT
