>Addgene plasmid #67626 | ORAI1-hBACCS2 | addgene partial sequence | sequence record 119369 | CMV-F 5'-CGCAAATGGGCGGTAGGCGTG-3'
GCAGAGCTGGTTTAGTGAACCGTCAGATCCGCTAGCGCTCTCGAGCCACCATGCATCCGGAGCCCGCCCC
GCCCCCGAGCCGTAGCAGTCCCGAGCTTCCCCCAAGCGGCGGCAGCACCACCAGCGGCAGCCGCCGGAGC
CGCCGCCGCAGCGGGGACGGGGAGCCCCCGGGGGCCCCGCCACCGCCGCCGTCCGCCGTCACCTACCCGG
ACTGGATCGGCCAGAGTTACTCCGAGGTGATGAGCCTCAACGAGCACTCCATGCAGGCGCTGTCCTGGCG
CAAGCTCTACTTGAGCCGCGCCAAGCTTAAAGCCTCCAGCCGGACCTCGGCTCTGCTCTCCGGCTTCGCC
ATGGTGGCAATGGTGGAGGTGCAGCTGGACGCTGACCACGACTACCCACCGGGGCTGCTCATCGCCTTCA
GTGCCTGCACCACAGTGCTGGTGGCTGTGCACCTGTTTGCGCTCATGATCAGCACCTGCATCCTGCCCAA
CATCGAGGCGGTGAGCAACGTGCACAATCTCAACTCGGTCAAGGAGTCCCCCCATGAGCGCATGCACCGC
CACATCGAGCTGGCCTGGGCCTTCTCCACCGTCATTGGCACGCTGCTCTTCCTAGCTGAGGTGGTGCTGC
TCTGCTGGGTCAAGTTCTTGCCCCTCAAGAAGCAGCCAGGCCAGCCAAGGCCCACCAGCAAGCCCCCCGC
CAGTGGCGCAGCAGCCAACGTCAGCACCAGCGGCATCACCCCGGGCCAGGCAGCTGCCATCGCCTCGACC
ACCATCATGGTGCCCTTCGGCCTGATCTTTATCGTCTTCGCCGTCCACTTCTACCGCTCACTGGTTAGCC
ATAAGACCGACCGACAGTTCCAGGAGCTCAACGAGCTGGCGGAGTTTGCCCGCTTACAGGACCAGCTGGA
CCACAGAGGGGACCACCCCCTGACGCCCGGCAGCCACTATGCCCGAATTCTCCAGTCCACGGTGCCACGG
GCCAGAGATCCACCGGTCGGAGGATACCCCTATGACGTTCCAGATTATGCTGGAAGCTATCCATACGATG
TCCCCGACTACGCTGGCTCCTATCCCTACGATGTGCCAGACTATGCCCCAACCG
