>Addgene plasmid #67626 | ORAI1-hBACCS2 | addgene partial sequence | sequence record 119374 | WPRE-R 5'-CATAGCGTAAAAGGAGCAACA-3'
AATTTTGTAATCCAGAGGTTGATTATCGATAAGCTTAGATCCCGGGCCCGCGGTACCGTCGACTCAGTGG
ATGCCAGGGTTGTTGACAATCTGGAAGCCACAGAGGATCTCGATCTGTTGCCAGCGGTGCAGGCGCTCCC
GCAATGCTGCTGTCACCTCGCTCAGTGCTTGCTTAGCTGTTAGAATTTTATGATCTACATCATCCAGGGA
AGAGCTGTGGGCCACGTGGAAGGTGCCAAAGAGTGTGTTTCTCTTCTTTTTTATCTTCTCAGCCCCCTCC
TTGGCCACCAGCAGCTGCTTCTCAGCATTTTGCTTCTTGATGTTGTAATATTGCACCTCCACCTCATGTG
TCAGCTGCAGCCACTTCTGAAGATTTTCTGCAGTTTTCTTAATCAGCATGACTCCCTCTCTCTCGGCAGC
ATCTCGGACATGCTCAGTTCCATCCAACTGAACCCCAATAAAGTACTGGACATCTCCCTTCTGATCTCGC
ATAGGCTGCAAGTGAAAGAGGTTCCAGAACTTTTTACCACTCTTTGTATAATTAATCAGCTGAACAGTGA
CCTCTGTTTGGTTATCTATGGCATCTCTAATTTTTCTCACTGTCGCGCGATCAGTTTCAGGACCTTGTAG
AAACCTGCAGTTTCTTCCCAAAATTTCTTCACGGCTATATTCTGTCAACTGCAAGAAACTATCGGACGCG
AATATAATGGGATTATCTGGCAATCTTGGGTCAGTAATGACAAAGTTCTTCTCAATACGTTCAAGTGTAG
TAGCCAAAGATCCAGAACCGCCTGAACCACCACTGCCACCCCGAGACTGCAGGATACCTCCTCCACTTCC
TCCTGACCCTCCGTGGATGCCAGGGTTGTTGACAATCTGGAAGCCACAGAGGATCTCGATCTGTTGCCAG
CGGTGCAGGCGCTCCCGCAATGCTGCTGTCACCTCGCTCAGTGCTTGCTTAGCTGTTAGAATTTTA
